Addgene plasmid #208070: pEGFP-hsRPA4 (MSW#517)
Purpose: Expression of GFP-tagged hsRPA4 in human cells
Depositing lab: Marc Wold. Depositing organization: University of Iowa. Publication: A naturally occurring human RPA subunit homolog does not support DNA replication or cell-cycle progression. Haring SJ, Humphreys TD, Wold MS. Nucleic Acids Res. 2010 Jan;38(3):846-58. doi: 10.1093/nar/gkp1062. Epub 2009 Nov 26. PubMed 19942684.
Backbone
  Vector backbone: pEGFP
  Backbone manufacturer: Clontech
  Vector type: Mammalian Expression
Growth in bacteria
  Bacterial resistance: Kanamycin, 50 μg/mL
  Growth temperature: 37°C
  Growth strain: DH5alpha
  Copy number: High Copy
Gene/Insert
  Gene/Insert name: RPA4
  Species: H. sapiens (human)
  Entrez Gene: RPA4 (a.k.a. HSU24186)
  Tag / fusion protein: GFP (N terminal on backbone)
  Cloning method: Restriction Enzyme; 5′ cloning site Unknown (unknown if destroyed)
Terms and licenses: Academic/Nonprofit Terms; Industry Terms: Not Available to Industry
How to cite: pEGFP-hsRPA4 (MSW#517) was a gift from Marc Wold (Addgene plasmid # 208070 ; http://n2t.net/addgene:208070 ; RRID:Addgene_208070)
