[The description below was written by a language model from this plasmid's Addgene catalogue record and pLannotate feature annotations shown in this document.]
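Description:
pEGFP-hsRPA4 is a mammalian expression plasmid of about 5.5 kb built on a Clontech pEGFP backbone, designed to produce human RPA4 as a GFP fusion in human cells. It is maintained in E. coli at high copy through a ColE1/pUC-type origin and also carries an f1 origin, which allows single-stranded DNA production. Selection relies on a single Tn5 NeoR/KanR (aminoglycoside phosphotransferase) gene placed behind tandem bacterial (bla) and SV40 early promoters and followed by an HSV TK polyadenylation signal. This arrangement gives kanamycin resistance in bacteria and can give G418 resistance in transfected mammalian cells. Several short annotations in the feature table (RSF ori, ble, bGH poly(A) and large T antigen fragments) appear to be partial matches to backbone sequence rather than functional parts.

The expression cassette consists of the human CMV immediate-early enhancer and promoter driving EGFP. A short remnant of the multiple cloning site joins EGFP to the RPA4 coding sequence, so the fluorescent tag sits at the N terminus of the fusion, and the transcript ends at an SV40 poly(A) signal. The insert was introduced by restriction cloning, but the sites used are not recorded.

RPA4 is a homolog of the RPA2 subunit of replication protein A. It assembles into an alternative single-stranded DNA-binding complex (aRPA) that is linked to DNA repair but reportedly does not support chromosomal replication or S-phase progression. The construct suits transient or selected expression of fluorescently tagged RPA4, for example to follow its localization or to test whether it can substitute functionally for the canonical subunit in human cells.
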