Features (pLannotate 1.2.2; 17 found; start..end, strand, type, name):
      1..59      +  rep_origin     RSF ori (fragment): Plasmids containing the RSF 1030 origin of replication can be propagated in E. coli cells that contain additional plasmids with compatible origins.
    127..430     +  enhancer       CMV enhancer: human cytomegalovirus immediate early enhancer
    431..634     +  promoter       CMV promoter: human cytomegalovirus (CMV) immediate early promoter
    679..1395    +  CDS            EGFP: EGFP is a basic (constitutively fluorescent) green fluorescent protein published in 1996, derived from Aequorea victoria. It is reported to be a rapidly-maturing weak dimer with moderate acid sensitivity.
   1396..1414    +  misc_feature   MCS (fragment): multiple cloning site
   1423..2205    +  CDS            RPA4: RFA4_HUMAN - Experimental evidence at protein level: Swiss-Prot protein existence level 1. As part of the alternative replication protein A complex, aRPA, binds single-stranded DNA and probably plays a role in DNA repair. Compared to the RPA2-containing, canonical RPA complex, may not support chromosomal DNA replication and cell cycle progression through S-phase. The aRPA may not promote efficient priming by DNA polymerase alpha but could support DNA polymerase delta synthesis in the presence of PCNA and replication factor C (RFC), the dual incision/excision reaction of nucleotide excision rep
   2209..2234    +  misc_feature   MCS (fragment): multiple cloning site
   2246..2330    +  CDS            large T antigen (fragment): large T antigen from SV40 (simian virus 40)
   2353..2474    +  polyA_signal   SV40 poly(A) signal: SV40 polyadenylation signal
   2508..2936    -  rep_origin     f1 ori (sequence partly withheld): f1 bacteriophage origin of replication; arrow indicates direction of (+) strand synthesis
   2963..3067    +  promoter       AmpR promoter: bla
   3069..3426    +  promoter       SV40 promoter: SV40 enhancer and early promoter
   3461..4255    +  CDS            NeoR/KanR: aminoglycoside phosphotransferase from Tn5; aph(3')-II (or nptII); confers resistance to neomycin, kanamycin, and G418 (Geneticin®)
   4276..4428    +  CDS            ble (fragment): BLE_KLEPN - Experimental evidence at protein level: Swiss-Prot protein existence level 1. Binding protein with a strong affinity to the bleomycin family of antibiotics. Binds to CL990; an antimitotic-antibiotic compound. From Klebsiella pneumoniae.
   4487..4534    +  polyA_signal   HSV TK poly(A) signal: herpes simplex virus thymidine kinase polyadenylation signal (Cole and Stacy, 1985)
   4625..4641    -  polyA_signal   bGH poly(A) signal (fragment): bovine growth hormone polyadenylation signal
   4863..5451    +  rep_origin     ori: high-copy-number ColE1/pMB1/pBR322/pUC origin of replication
>Addgene plasmid #208070 | pEGFP-hsRPA4 (MSW#517) | addgene full sequence | sequence record 416911 | Addgene NGS Result
TTTGCTCACATGTTCTTTCCTGCGTTATCCCCTGATTCTGTGGATAACCGTATTACCGCCATGCATTAGT
TATTAATAGTAATCAATTACGGGGTCATTAGTTCATAGCCCATATATGGAGTTCCGCGTTACATAACTTA
CGGTAAATGGCCCGCCTGGCTGACCGCCCAACGACCCCCGCCCATTGACGTCAATAATGACGTATGTTCC
CATAGTAACGCCAATAGGGACTTTCCATTGACGTCAATGGGTGGAGTATTTACGGTAAACTGCCCACTTG
GCAGTACATCAAGTGTATCATATGCCAAGTACGCCCCCTATTGACGTCAATGACGGTAAATGGCCCGCCT
GGCATTATGCCCAGTACATGACCTTATGGGACTTTCCTACTTGGCAGTACATCTACGTATTAGTCATCGC
TATTACCATGGTGATGCGGTTTTGGCAGTACATCAATGGGCGTGGATAGCGGTTTGACTCACGGGGATTT
CCAAGTCTCCACCCCATTGACGTCAATGGGAGTTTGTTTTGGCACCAAAATCAACGGGACTTTCCAAAAT
GTCGTAACAACTCCGCCCCATTGACGCAAATGGGCGGTAGGCGTGTACGGTGGGAGGTCTATATAAGCAG
AGCTGGTTTAGTGAACCGTCAGATCCGCTAGCGCTACCGGTCGCCACCATGGTGAGCAAGGGCGAGGAGC
TGTTCACCGGGGTGGTGCCCATCCTGGTCGAGCTGGACGGCGACGTAAACGGCCACAAGTTCAGCGTGTC
CGGCGAGGGCGAGGGCGATGCCACCTACGGCAAGCTGACCCTGAAGTTCATCTGCACCACCGGCAAGCTG
CCCGTGCCCTGGCCCACCCTCGTGACCACCCTGACCTACGGCGTGCAGTGCTTCAGCCGCTACCCCGACC
ACATGAAGCAGCACGACTTCTTCAAGTCCGCCATGCCCGAAGGCTACGTCCAGGAGCGCACCATCTTCTT
CAAGGACGACGGCAACTACAAGACCCGCGCCGAGGTGAAGTTCGAGGGCGACACCCTGGTGAACCGCATC
GAGCTGAAGGGCATCGACTTCAAGGAGGACGGCAACATCCTGGGGCACAAGCTGGAGTACAACTACAACA
GCCACAACGTCTATATCATGGCCGACAAGCAGAAGAACGGCATCAAGGTGAACTTCAAGATCCGCCACAA
CATCGAGGACGGCAGCGTGCAGCTCGCCGACCACTACCAGCAGAACACCCCCATCGGCGACGGCCCCGTG
CTGCTGCCCGACAACCACTACCTGAGCACCCAGTCCGCCCTGAGCAAAGACCCCAACGAGAAGCGCGATC
ACATGGTCCTGCTGGAGTTCGTGACCGCCGCCGGGATCACTCTCGGCATGGACGAGCTGTACAAGTCCGG
ACTCAGATCTCGAGGTGGAGGCATGAGTAAGAGTGGGTTTGGGAGCTATGGCAGCATTTCTGCTGCTGAT
GGAGCGAGTGGAGGCAGTGACCAACTGTGTGAGAGAGATGCAACTCCTGCTATTAAGACCCAAAGACCTA
AGGTCCGAATTCAGGACGTTGTACCGTGTAACGTGAACCAGCTACTCAGCTCTACTGTGTTTGACCCTGT
GTTCAAGGTTAGGGGAATTATAGTTTCCCAGGTCTCCATCGTGGGGGTAATCAGAGGGGCAGAGAAGGCT
TCAAATCACATTTGTTACAAAATTGATGATATGACCGCGAAACCAATCGAGGCCCGACAGTGGTTTGGTA
GAGAGAAAGTCAAGCAGGTGACTCCATTGTCAGTCGGAGTATATGTCAAAGTGTTTGGTATCCTCAAATG
TCCCACGGGAACAAAGAGCCTTGAGGTATTGAAAATTCATGTCCTAGAGGACATGAACGAGTTCACCGTG
CATATTCTGGAAACGGTCAATGCACACATGATGCTGGATAAAGCCCGTCGTGATACCACTGTAGAAAGTG
TGCCTGTGTCTCCATCAGAAGTGAATGATGCTGGGGATAACGATGAGAGTCACCGCAATTTCATCCAGGA
CGAAGTGCTGCGTTTGATTCATGAGTGTCCTCATCAGGAAGGGAAGAGCATCCATGAGCTCCGGGCTCAG
CTCTGCGACCTTAGCGTCAAGGCCATCAAGGAAGCGATTGATTATCTGACCGTTGAGGGCCACATCTATC
CCACTGTGGATCGGGAGCATTTTAAGTCTGCTGATTGAGGTACCGCGGGCCCGGGATCCACCGGATCTAG
ATAACTGATCATAATCAGCCATACCACATTTGTAGAGGTTTTACTTGCTTTAAAAAACCTCCCACACCTC
CCCCTGAACCTGAAACATAAAATGAATGCAATTGTTGTTGTTAACTTGTTTATTGCAGCTTATAATGGTT
ACAAATAAAGCAATAGCATCACAAATTTCACAAATAAAGCATTTTTTTCACTGCATTCTAGTTGTGGTTT
GTCCAAACTCATCAATGTATCTTAACGCGTAAATTGTAAGCGTTAATATTTTGTTAAAATTCGCGTTAAA
TTTTTGTTAAATCAGCTCATTTTTTAACCAATAGGCCGAAATCGGCAAAATCCCTTATAAATCAAAAGAA
TAGACCGAGATAGGGT
[37 nt withheld, positions 2607-2643]
AAAGAACGTGGACTCCAACGTCAAAGG
[49 nt withheld, positions 2671-2719]
T
[91 nt withheld, positions 2721-2811]
G
[124 nt withheld, positions 2813-2936]
CAGGTGGCACTTTTCGGGGAAATGTGCGCGGAACCCCTATTTGTTTATTTTTCTAAATACATTCAAATAT
GTATCCGCTCATGAGACAATAACCCTGATAAATGCTTCAATAATATTGAAAAAGGAAGAGTCCTGAGGCG
GAAAGAACCAGCTGTGGAATGTGTGTCAGTTAGGGTGTGGAAAGTCCCCAGGCTCCCCAGCAGGCAGAAG
TATGCAAAGCATGCATCTCAATTAGTCAGCAACCAGGTGTGGAAAGTCCCCAGGCTCCCCAGCAGGCAGA
AGTATGCAAAGCATGCATCTCAATTAGTCAGCAACCATAGTCCCGCCCCTAACTCCGCCCATCCCGCCCC
TAACTCCGCCCAGTTCCGCCCATTCTCCGCCCCATGGCTGACTAATTTTTTTTATTTATGCAGAGGCCGA
GGCCGCCTCGGCCTCTGAGCTATTCCAGAAGTAGTGAGGAGGCTTTTTTGGAGGCCTAGGCTTTTGCAAA
GATCGATCAAGAGACAGGATGAGGATCGTTTCGCATGATTGAACAAGATGGATTGCACGCAGGTTCTCCG
GCCGCTTGGGTGGAGAGGCTATTCGGCTATGACTGGGCACAACAGACAATCGGCTGCTCTGATGCCGCCG
TGTTCCGGCTGTCAGCGCAGGGGCGCCCGGTTCTTTTTGTCAAGACCGACCTGTCCGGTGCCCTGAATGA
ACTGCAAGACGAGGCAGCGCGGCTATCGTGGCTGGCCACGACGGGCGTTCCTTGCGCAGCTGTGCTCGAC
GTTGTCACTGAAGCGGGAAGGGACTGGCTGCTATTGGGCGAAGTGCCGGGGCAGGATCTCCTGTCATCTC
ACCTTGCTCCTGCCGAGAAAGTATCCATCATGGCTGATGCAATGCGGCGGCTGCATACGCTTGATCCGGC
TACCTGCCCATTCGACCACCAAGCGAAACATCGCATCGAGCGAGCACGTACTCGGATGGAAGCCGGTCTT
GTCGATCAGGATGATCTGGACGAAGAGCATCAGGGGCTCGCGCCAGCCGAACTGTTCGCCAGGCTCAAGG
CGAGCATGCCCGACGGCGAGGATCTCGTCGTGACCCATGGCGATGCCTGCTTGCCGAATATCATGGTGGA
AAATGGCCGCTTTTCTGGATTCATCGACTGTGGCCGGCTGGGTGTGGCGGACCGCTATCAGGACATAGCG
TTGGCTACCCGTGATATTGCTGAAGAGCTTGGCGGCGAATGGGCTGACCGCTTCCTCGTGCTTTACGGTA
TCGCCGCTCCCGATTCGCAGCGCATCGCCTTCTATCGCCTTCTTGACGAGTTCTTCTGAGCGGGACTCTG
GGGTTCGAAATGACCGACCAAGCGACGCCCAACCTGCCATCACGAGATTTCGATTCCACCGCCGCCTTCT
ATGAAAGGTTGGGCTTCGGAATCGTTTTCCGGGACGCCGGCTGGATGATCCTCCAGCGCGGGGATCTCAT
GCTGGAGTTCTTCGCCCACCCTAGGGGGAGGCTAACTGAAACACGGAAGGAGACAATACCGGAAGGAACC
CGCGCTATGACGGCAATAAAAAGACAGAATAAAACGCACGGTGTTGGGTCGTTTGTTCATAAACGCGGGG
TTCGGTCCCAGGGCTGGCACTCTGTCGATACCCCACCGAGACCCCATTGGGGCCAATACGCCCGCGTTTC
TTCCTTTTCCCCACCCCACCCCCCAAGTTCGGGTGAAGGCCCAGGGCTCGCAGCCAACGTCGGGGCGGCA
GGCCCTGCCATAGCCTCAGGTTACTCATATATACTTTAGATTGATTTAAAACTTCATTTTTAATTTAAAA
GGATCTAGGTGAAGATCCTTTTTGATAATCTCATGACCAAAATCCCTTAACGTGAGTTTTCGTTCCACTG
AGCGTCAGACCCCGTAGAAAAGATCAAAGGATCTTCTTGAGATCCTTTTTTTCTGCGCGTAATCTGCTGC
TTGCAAACAAAAAAACCACCGCTACCAGCGGTGGTTTGTTTGCCGGATCAAGAGCTACCAACTCTTTTTC
CGAAGGTAACTGGCTTCAGCAGAGCGCAGATACCAAATACTGTTCTTCTAGTGTAGCCGTAGTTAGGCCA
CCACTTCAAGAACTCTGTAGCACCGCCTACATACCTCGCTCTGCTAATCCTGTTACCAGTGGCTGCTGCC
AGTGGCGATAAGTCGTGTCTTACCGGGTTGGACTCAAGACGATAGTTACCGGATAAGGCGCAGCGGTCGG
GCTGAACGGGGGGTTCGTGCACACAGCCCAGCTTGGAGCGAACGACCTACACCGAACTGAGATACCTACA
GCGTGAGCTATGAGAAAGCGCCACGCTTCCCGAAGGGAGAAAGGCGGACAGGTATCCGGTAAGCGGCAGG
GTCGGAACAGGAGAGCGCACGAGGGAGCTTCCAGGGGGAAACGCCTGGTATCTTTATAGTCCTGTCGGGT
TTCGCCACCTCTGACTTGAGCGTCGATTTTTGTGATGCTCGTCAGGGGGGCGGAGCCTATGGAAAAACGC
CAGCAACGCGGCCTTTTTACGGTTCCTGGCCTTTTGCTGGCCT
